>Addgene plasmid #156452 | pEN527 - Rad21-AID[71-114]-eGFP-FRT-Blast-FRT targeting construct | addgene full sequence | sequence record 310171 | Addgene NGS Result
CTAAATTGTAAGCGTTAATATTTTGTTAAAATTCGCGTTAAATTTTTGTTAAATCAGCTCATTTTTTAAC
CAATAGGCCGAAATCGGCAAAATCCCTTATAAATCAAAAGAATAGACCGAGATAGGGT
[37 nt withheld, positions 129-165]
AAAGAACGTGGACTCCAACGTCAAAGG
[49 nt withheld, positions 193-241]
T
[91 nt withheld, positions 243-333]
G
[124 nt withheld, positions 335-458]
CCCATTCGCCATTCAGGCTGCGCAACTGTTGGGAAGGGCGATCGGTGCGGGCCTCTTCGCTATTACGCCA
GCTGGCGAAAGGGGGATGTGCTGCAAGGCGATTAAGTTGGGTAACGCCAGGGTTTTCCCAGTCACGACGT
TGTAAAACGACGGCCAGTGAATTGTAATACGACTCACTATAGGGCGAATTGGGTACCTCAGCAGATGCTT
CATGGTCTTCAGGTATGCCAGCACAGTCCACAAAGAGTCCTTTCCCAGAAAGCAAGTCCTGTTAAACCCC
GAAGCATGCCTTGGTGGGAATTTCTCCAGGGCTGCATTGTTTTAAAGCATCTTAGTTACATACATGAAGT
GTCAAGCCAGGGGTAAACCTAGAGCATTTAGTTTATGTAGCCATGATTATCCTAAAAAACCTGATGCATG
GTGCTGTGATGGGGAGCGCAGCTGCGTACTGTCTTGTTTGATTAGCAAAAGCCATGTGCTAAGTCATAGA
GTAGCAGAAGTCAGCAACCTCAGCTAGGGTTCCAGATACAGGTGAGGCTGGAGCACCCGTGACAGTTCTC
CCAAGTTCCTTCCTTTCTGCACATGGGGATGGATGATACTTAGGGTTGGAAGGTTATCAGGGGCCGGTTT
GATTTTGGTTTTGTTTTCACTTTAAAATCTGCTGAGTGTTTGTTTTTGCTAACTCACATCTCTGTTGTGG
CGCCTTCACTTACTTCTTGAACTCTGTATGCCTTAAGATAATATGCTTTAGATAATAAGGCCTTTACCTT
AGTGACTAGCATGGGAACCACTTGCGTAACTACACGAATGTCCAGTCCCAGCTCCAGCCAAACGGAGCTC
ACTTTGACCAGTGCCAAAATTGCATCTTCTGGTTACTACTTTGTGCGTGAGTTACTTGAAATCATCTGCT
TTGTTTTGTTCTATTTCAGCGAGCTCTTGCTAAAACTGGAGCAGAGTCTATCAGTTTGCTTGAGCTGTGT
CGAAACACAAACCGAAAGCAGGCAGCAGCAAAGTTCTACAGCTTTTTGGTTCTTAAGAAGCAGCAAGCCA
TCGAGCTCACACAGGAAGAGCCGTACAGTGACATCATTGCAACCCCTGGACCACGGTTCCATATTATCCT
CGAGGGGGGAGCAGGAGGCGTCGACGGTATCGATCCTAAAGATCCAGCCAAACCTCCGGCCAAGGCACAA
GTTGTGGGATGGCCACCGGTGAGATCATACCGGAAGAACGTGATGGTTTCCTGCCAAAAATCAAGCGGTG
GCCCGGAGGCGGCGGCGTTCGTGAAGAAGCTTGATGTGAGCAAGGGCGAGGAGCTGTTCACCGGGGTGGT
GCCCATCCTGGTCGAGCTGGACGGCGACGTAAACGGCCACAAGTTCAGCGTGTCCGGCGAGGGCGAGGGC
GATGCCACCTACGGCAAGCTGACCCTGAAGTTCATCTGCACCACCGGCAAGCTGCCCGTGCCCTGGCCCA
CCCTCGTGACCACCCTGACCTACGGCGTGCAGTGCTTCAGCCGCTACCCCGACCACATGAAGCAGCACGA
CTTCTTCAAGTCCGCCATGCCCGAAGGCTACGTCCAGGAGCGCACCATCTTCTTCAAGGACGACGGCAAC
TACAAGACCCGCGCCGAGGTGAAGTTCGAGGGCGACACCCTGGTGAACCGCATCGAGCTGAAGGGCATCG
ACTTCAAGGAGGACGGCAACATCCTGGGGCACAAGCTGGAGTACAACTACAACAGCCACAACGTCTATAT
CATGGCCGACAAGCAGAAGAACGGCATCAAGGTGAACTTCAAGATCCGCCACAACATCGAGGACGGCAGC
GTGCAGCTCGCCGACCACTACCAGCAGAACACCCCCATCGGCGACGGCCCCGTGCTGCTGCCCGACAACC
ACTACCTGAGCACCCAGTCCGCCCTGAGCAAAGACCCCAACGAGAAGCGCGATCACATGGTCCTGCTGGA
GTTCGTGACCGCCGCCGGGATCACTCTCGGCATGGACGAGCTGTACAAGTAAGATATCGAATTCCGAAGT
TCCTATTCTCTAGAAAGTATAGGAACTTCAGGTCTGAAGAGGAGTTTACGTCCAGCCAAGCTAGCTTGGC
TGCAGGTCGTCGAAATTCTACCGGGTAGGGGAGGCGCTTTTCCCAAGGCAGTCTGGAGCATGCGCTTTAG
CAGCCCCGCTGGGCACTTGGCGCTACACAAGTGGCCTCTGGCCTCGCACACATTCCACATCCACCGGTAG
GCGCCAACCGGCTCCGTTCTTTGGTGGCCCCTTCGCGCCACCTTCTACTCCTCCCCTAGTCAGGAAGTTC
CCCCCCGCCCCGCAGCTCGCGTCGTGCAGGACGTGACAAATGGAAGTAGCACGTCTCACTAGTCTCGTGC
AGATGGACAGCACCGCTGAGCAATGGAAGCGGGTAGGCCTTTGGGGCAGCGGCCAATAGCAGCTTTGCTC
CTTCGCTTTCTGGGCTCAGAGGCTGGGAAGGGGTGGGTCCGGGGGCGGGCTCAGGGGCGGGCTCAGGGGC
GGGGCGGGCGCCCGAAGGTCCTCCGGAGGCCCGGCATTCTGCACGCTTCAAAAGCGCACGTCTGCCGCGC
TGTTCTCCTCTTCCTCATCTCCGGGCCTTTCGACCTGCAGCCTGTTGACAATTAATCATCGGCATAGTAT
ATCGGCATAGTATAATACGACAAGGTGAGGAACTAAACCCATATGGCCACCATGGCCAAGCCTTTGTCTC
AAGAAGAATCCACCCTCATTGAAAGAGCAACGGCTACAATCAACAGCATCCCCATCTCTGAAGACTACAG
CGTCGCCAGCGCAGCTCTCTCTAGCGACGGCCGCATCTTCACTGGTGTCAATGTATATCATTTTACTGGG
GGACCTTGTGCAGAACTCGTGGTGCTGGGCACTGCTGCTGCTGCGGCAGCTGGCAACCTGACTTGTATCG
TCGCGATCGGAAATGAGAACAGGGGCATCTTGAGCCCCTGCGGACGGTGCCGACAGGTGCTTCTCGATCT
GCATCCTGGGATCAAAGCCATAGTGAAGGACAGTGATGGACAGCCGACGGCAGTTGGGATTCGTGAATTG
CTGCCCTCTGGTTATGTGTGGGAGGGCTAACCTGAGGGATCAATTCTCTAGAGCTCGCTGATCAGCCTCG
ACTGTGCCTTCTAGTTGCCAGCCATCTGTTGTTTGCCCCTCCCCCGTGCCTTCCTTGACCCTGGAAGGTG
CCACTCCCACTGTCCTTTCCTAATAAAATGAGGAAATTGCATCGCATTGTCTGAGTAGGTGTCATTCTAT
TCTGGGGGGTGGGGTGGGGCAGGACAGCAAGGGGGAGGATTGGGAAGACAATAGCAGGCATGCTGGGGAT
GCGGTGGGCTCTATGGCTTCTGAGGCGGAAAGAACCAGCTGGGGCTCGACTAGAGCTTGCGGAACCCTTC
GAAGTTCCTATTCTCTAGAAAGTATAGGAACTTCATCAGTCAGGTACATAATGGATCCACTAGTTCTAGA
CATATGGGAGCTAGATGTGTTCGAGCTAGTGATAACTCACTAGTACATACAAATTGCCCCCGTGTGCAGG
GCACCAAAACCCTTTAAGAAAGTTTTTAGATTTCTGTTTGTACAAAAATCTTTGCCTTTTCTTTCTTCTT
TTTCCCCCCAGTGTTTCTAATTTTGTCAACCATATTTTTAAGGGAAACTGCTTATTTGGGTTGGGTTTGT
ATTCCTGGAGAAAACAGTAGCCCAAGAACCCAGAAGACTTTTAACAGTTCAGAACAGATGTGTGCAATAT
TGGTGCATGTAAGAATATGGAGTAACAGTCAAAAGGCACCATTTTTAATGTTAGTTTTCCATTACTATGT
TGAAAGGAAAACCTGCCTAGGAAAATGCCTGACACTTTAAGAACTGTGGTTTGAGTCCCTTGACAGGAAG
AGAAAAATGTCTTCCCATCAGTGAAACCAACGGTCTGGTTAACCACTGTAGTAGGGATAGTGTGTGAAGC
ATCGTGCTTGTCTTCTTGATCATGTTTAAAGTAAATCCACACTGAGCAAGAATTTGTGAGGTTGTGCTGA
CTGATCTTCTTCGGCTATTATGTTCTGAAATCATTCCGTGAGTCTTAGGACCTCTGATGCTATGCACCGC
AGCTCAGAACGATCAGACGTCTACAGTGGCGTGACTCCTCAGGGGCTGCAGATCACTCTCAGAGGTGTTT
GGATGTTTGCTTGAATAATGAGATCATGGAAGCAGACATTCCCCTGCCTGCTGAAGGGCAGACCAATGAG
AGACTACCCCAGATTGACTTCCTTTAAGCAAACAGTGCTGTAAAAACTAATGGCTTCTCTGATATTTATT
ATAAATGTTAGTACTCATCTTTTTCCAAGGCTGCACACTCCTGTAGCGGCCGCCACCGCGGTGGAGCTCC
AGCTTTTGTTCCCTTTAGTGAGGGTTAATTTCGAGCTTGGCGTAATCATGGTCATAGCTGTTTCCTGTGT
GAAATTGTTATCCGCTCACAATTCCACACAACATACGAGCCGGAAGCATAAAGTGTAAAGCCTGGGGTGC
CTAATGAGTGAGCTAACTCACATTAATTGCGTTGCGCTCACTGCCCGCTTTCCAGTCGGGAAACCTGTCG
TGCCAGCTGCATTAATGAATCGGCCAACGCGCGGGGAGAGGCGGTTTGCGTATTGGGCGCTCTTCCGCTT
CCTCGCTCACTGACTCGCTGCGCTCGGTCGTTCGGCTGCGGCGAGCGGTATCAGCTCACTCAAAGGCGGT
AATACGGTTATCCACAGAATCAGGGGATAACGCAGGAAAGAACATGTGAGCAAAAGGCCAGCAAAAGGCC
AGGAACCGTAAAAAGGCCGCGTTGCTGGCGTTTTTCCATAGGCTCCGCCCCCCTGACGAGCATCACAAAA
ATCGACGCTCAAGTCAGAGGTGGCGAAACCCGACAGGACTATAAAGATACCAGGCGTTTCCCCCTGGAAG
CTCCCTCGTGCGCTCTCCTGTTCCGACCCTGCCGCTTACCGGATACCTGTCCGCCTTTCTCCCTTCGGGA
AGCGTGGCGCTTTCTCATAGCTCACGCTGTAGGTATCTCAGTTCGGTGTAGGTCGTTCGCTCCAAGCTGG
GCTGTGTGCACGAACCCCCCGTTCAGCCCGACCGCTGCGCCTTATCCGGTAACTATCGTCTTGAGTCCAA
CCCGGTAAGACACGACTTATCGCCACTGGCAGCAGCCACTGGTAACAGGATTAGCAGAGCGAGGTATGTA
GGCGGTGCTACAGAGTTCTTGAAGTGGTGGCCTAACTACGGCTACACTAGAAGAACAGTATTTGGTATCT
GCGCTCTGCTGAAGCCAGTTACCTTCGGAAAAAGAGTTGGTAGCTCTTGATCCGGCAAACAAACCACCGC
TGGTAGCGGTGGTTTTTTTGTTTGCAAGCAGCAGATTACGCGCAGAAAAAAAGGATCTCAAGAAGATCCT
TTGATCTTTTCTACGGGGTCTGACGCTCAGTGGAACGAAAACTCACGTTAAGGGATTTTGGTCATGAGAT
TATCAAAAAGGATCTTCACCTAGATCCTTTTAAATTAAAAATGAAGTTTTAAATCAATCTAAAGTATATA
TGAGTAAACTTGGTCTGACAGTTACCAATGCTTAATCAGTGAGGCACCTATCTCAGCGATCTGTCTATTT
CGTTCATCCATAGTTGCCTGACTCCCCGTCGTGTAGATAACTACGATACGGGAGGGCTTACCATCTGGCC
CCAGTGCTGCAATGATACCGCGAGACCCACGCTCACCGGCTCCAGATTTATCAGCAATAAACCAGCCAGC
CGGAAGGGCCGAGCGCAGAAGTGGTCCTGCAACTTTATCCGCCTCCATCCAGTCTATTAATTGTTGCCGG
GAAGCTAGAGTAAGTAGTTCGCCAGTTAATAGTTTGCGCAACGTTGTTGCCATTGCTACAGGCATCGTGG
TGTCACGCTCGTCGTTTGGTATGGCTTCATTCAGCTCCGGTTCCCAACGATCAAGGCGAGTTACATGATC
CCCCATGTTGTGCAAAAAAGCGGTTAGCTCCTTCGGTCCTCCGATCGTTGTCAGAAGTAAGTTGGCCGCA
GTGTTATCACTCATGGTTATGGCAGCACTGCATAATTCTCTTACTGTCATGCCATCCGTAAGATGCTTTT
CTGTGACTGGTGAGTACTCAACCAAGTCATTCTGAGAATAGTGTATGCGGCGACCGAGTTGCTCTTGCCC
GGCGTCAATACGGGATAATACCGCGCCACATAGCAGAACTTTAAAAGTGCTCATCATTGGAAAACGTTCT
TCGGGGCGAAAACTCTCAAGGATCTTACCGCTGTTGAGATCCAGTTCGATGTAACCCACTCGTGCACCCA
ACTGATCTTCAGCATCTTTTACTTTCACCAGCGTTTCTGGGTGAGCAAAAACAGGAAGGCAAAATGCCGC
AAAAAAGGGAATAAGGGCGACACGGAAATGTTGAATACTCATACTCTTCCTTTTTCAATATTATTGAAGC
ATTTATCAGGGTTATTGTCTCATGAGCGGATACATATTTGAATGTATTTAGAAAAATAAACAAATAGGGG
TTCCGCGCACATTTCCCCGAAAAGTGCCAC
Features (pLannotate 1.2.2; 23 found; start..end, strand, type, name):
     30..458     -  rep_origin     f1 ori (sequence partly withheld): f1 bacteriophage origin of replication; arrow indicates direction of (+) strand synthesis
    463..620     -  CDS            lacZα (fragment): LacZα fragment of β-galactosidase; lacZ fragment
    623..641     +  promoter       T7 promoter: promoter for bacteriophage T7 RNA polymerase
   1385..1576    +  CDS            RAD21 (fragment): RAD21_HUMAN - Also known as HR21 From Homo sapiens (Human).
   1612..1744    +  CDS            mini-AID (fragment): minimal degron from the auxin-responsive IAA17 protein of Arabidopsis thaliana (Kubota et al., 2013) acts as an auxin-inducible degron (AID) in the presence of TIR1
   1754..2470    +  CDS            EGFP: the original enhanced GFP (Yang et al., 1996) mammalian codon-optimized
   2484..2517    +  protein_bind   FRT (minimal): supports FLP-mediated excision but not integration (Turan and Bode, 2011) FLP recombinase from the Saccharomyces cerevisiae 2μ plasmid
   2581..3080    +  promoter       PGK promoter: mouse phosphoglycerate kinase 1 promoter
   3092..3139    +  promoter       EM7 promoter: synthetic bacterial promoter&nbsp
   3170..3568    +  CDS            BSD: blasticidin S deaminase; Aspergillus terreus BSD; confers resistance to blasticidin
   3610..3834    +  polyA_signal   bGH poly(A) signal: bovine growth hormone polyadenylation signal
   3838..3859    +  promoter       SV40 promoter (fragment): SV40 enhancer and early promoter
   3889..3922    +  protein_bind   FRT (minimal): supports FLP-mediated excision but not integration (Turan and Bode, 2011) FLP recombinase from the Saccharomyces cerevisiae 2μ plasmid
   3941..3958    -  misc_feature   MCS (fragment): pBluescript multiple cloning site
   4843..4867    -  misc_feature   MCS (fragment): pBluescript multiple cloning site
   4880..4898    -  promoter       T3 promoter: promoter for bacteriophage T3 RNA polymerase
   4943..4959    -  protein_bind   lac operator: The lac repressor binds to the lac operator to inhibit transcription in E. coli. This inhibition can be relieved by adding lactose or isopropyl-β-D-thiogalactopyranoside (IPTG). lac repressor encoded by lacI
   4967..4997    -  promoter       lac promoter: promoter for the E. coli lac operon
   5012..5033    -  protein_bind   CAP binding site: CAP binding activates transcription in the presence of cAMP. E. coli catabolite activator protein
   5046..5138    -  CDS            lacI (fragment): lac repressor; lacI; The lac repressor binds to the lac operator to inhibit transcription in E. coli. This inhibition can be relieved by adding lactose or isopropyl-β-D-thiogalactopyranoside (IPTG).
   5321..5909    -  rep_origin     ori: high-copy-number ColE1/pMB1/pBR322/pUC origin of replication
   6080..6940    -  CDS            AmpR: β-lactamase; bla; confers resistance to ampicillin, carbenicillin, and related antibiotics
   6941..7045    -  promoter       AmpR promoter: bla
