[The description below was written by a language model from this plasmid's Addgene catalogue record and pLannotate feature annotations shown in this document.]
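Description:
pEN527 is a gene-targeting donor plasmid for knocking an auxin-inducible degron and fluorescent tag into the endogenous mouse Rad21 (Scc1) locus, which encodes a cohesin subunit. The 7,068 nt plasmid has the hallmarks of a pBluescript-type cloning backbone: a high-copy ColE1/pUC origin, an f1 phage origin, AmpR with its own promoter for ampicillin selection in E. coli, and remnants of the lacZα/lac promoter region with flanking T7 and T3 promoters and multiple cloning site fragments. The catalogue entry gives only the construct's own name as the backbone. It was assembled by Gibson cloning.

The payload sits between the T7 and T3 sites. An annotated fragment of the RAD21 coding sequence (matched by the annotation tool to the human homologue, although the record lists the insert as mouse) is followed on the same strand by a minimal AID degron, residues 71–114 of the Arabidopsis IAA17-derived degron according to the construct name, and then EGFP. This layout is consistent with a C-terminal RAD21-AID-eGFP fusion expressed from the native promoter after integration. Downstream is a selection cassette flanked by two minimal FRT sites. In it, the mouse PGK promoter and the bacterial EM7 promoter drive blasticidin S deaminase, terminated by a bGH polyadenylation signal, so FLP recombinase can excise the marker once targeted clones are selected. The unannotated stretches on either side of the cassette presumably provide the genomic homology arms, although the feature table does not label them.

The vector is designed for use with a specified CRISPR guide RNA that cuts at the Rad21 locus to stimulate homology-directed repair. In cells that also express TIR1, adding auxin triggers rapid degradation of the tagged RAD21, and eGFP allows its level to be monitored.
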