Addgene plasmid #156452: pEN527 - Rad21-AID[71-114]-eGFP-FRT-Blast-FRT targeting construct
Purpose: Targeting vector to introduce an AID-eGFP cassette at the mouse RAD21 (SCC1) locus using BLASTICIDIN selection. Auxin-inducible degron system. Designed to be used with sgRNA CCACGGTTCCATATTATCTG
Depositing lab: Elphege Nora. Depositing organization: University of California, San Francisco (UCSF). Publication: WAPL maintains a cohesin loading cycle to preserve cell-type-specific distal gene regulation. Liu NQ, Maresca M, van den Brand T, Braccioli L, Schijns MMGA, Teunissen H, Bruneau BG, Nora EP, de Wit E. Nat Genet. 2021 Jan;53(1):100-109. doi: 10.1038/s41588-020-00744-4. Epub 2020 Dec 14. PubMed 33318687.
Backbone
  Vector backbone: pEN527 - Rad21-AID[71-114]-eGFP-FRT-Blast-FRT targeting construct
  Vector type: Mammalian Expression, Mouse Targeting
Growth in bacteria
  Bacterial resistance: Ampicillin, 100 μg/mL
  Growth temperature: 37°C
  Growth strain: DH5alpha
  Copy number: High Copy
Gene/Insert
  Gene/Insert name: RAD21, AID (alt name: SCC1)
  Species: M. musculus (mouse)
  Mutation: none
  Entrez Gene: Rad21 (a.k.a. SCC, SCC1, mHR21, mKIAA0078)
  Cloning method: Gibson Cloning
Terms and licenses: Academic/Nonprofit Terms; Industry Terms: Not Available to Industry
How to cite: pEN527 - Rad21-AID[71-114]-eGFP-FRT-Blast-FRT targeting construct was a gift from Elphege Nora (Addgene plasmid # 156452 ; http://n2t.net/addgene:156452 ; RRID:Addgene_156452)
